>Addgene plasmid #55488 | mTFP1-H2A-10 | depositor partial sequence | sequence record 85894 | insert sequence
CAGATCCGCTAGCCGCCACCATG
[387 nt withheld, positions 24-410]
TCGGGAAGCACGGATCCACCGGTCGCCACCATGGTGAGCAAGGGCGAGGAGACCACAATGGGCGTAATCA
AGCCCGACATGAAGATCAAGCTGAAGATGGAGGGCAACGTGAATGGCCACGCCTTCGTGATCGAGGGCGA
GGGCGAGGGCAAGCCCTACGACGGCACCAACACCATCAACCTGGAGGTGAAGGAGGGAGCCCCCCTGCCC
TTCTCCTACGACATTCTGACCACCGCGTTCGCCTACGGCAACAGGGCCTTCACCAAGTACCCCGACGACA
TCCCCAACTACTTCAAGCAGTCCTTCCCCGAGGGCTACTCTTGGGAGCGCACCATGACCTTCGAGGACAA
GGGCATCGTGAAGGTGAAGTCCGACATCTCCATGGAGGAGGACTCCTTCATCTACGAGATACACCTCAAG
GGCGAGAACTTCCCCCCCAACGGCCCCGTGATGCAGAAGAAGACCACCGGCTGGGACGCCTCCACCGAGA
GGATGTACGTGCGCGACGGCGTGCTGAAGGGCGACGTCAAGCACAAGCTGCTGCTGGAGGGCGGCGGCCA
CCACCGCGTTGACTTCAAGACCATCTACAGGGCCAAGAAGGCGGTGAAGCTGCCCGACTATCACTTTGTG
GACCACCGCATCGAGATCCTGAACCACGACAAGGACTACAACAAGGTGACCGTTTACGAGAGCGCCGTGG
CCCGCAACTCCACCGACGGCATGGACGAGCTGTACAAGTAAGCGGCCGCGACTCTAGATCATAATCAGCC
ATACCACATT
