>Addgene plasmid #55488 | mTFP1-H2A-10 | addgene partial sequence | sequence record 106304 | CMV-F 5'-CGCAAATGGGCGGTAGGCGTG-3'
AGCAGAGCTGGTTTAGTGACCGTCAGATCCGCTAGCCGCCACCATG
[387 nt withheld, positions 47-433]
TCGGGAAGCACGGATCCACCGGTCGCCACCATGGTGAGCAAGGGCGAGGAGACCACAATGGGCGTAATCA
AGCCCGACATGAAGATCAAGCTGAAGATGGAGGGCAACGTGAATGGCCACGCCTTCGTGATCGAGGGCGA
GGGCGAGGGCAAGCCCTACGACGGCACCAACACCATCAACCTGGAGGTGAAGGAGGGAGCCCCCCTGCCC
TTCTCCTACGACATTCTGACCACCGCGTTCGCCTACGGCAACAGGGCCTTCACCAAGTACCCCGACGACA
TCCCCAACTACTTCAAGCAGTCCTTCCCCGAGGGCTACTCTTGGGAGCGCACCATGACCTTCGAGGACAA
GGGCATCGTGAAGGTGAAGTCCGACATCTCCATGGAGGAGGACTCCTTCATCTACGAGAT
