[The description below was written by a language model from this plasmid's Addgene catalogue record.]
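Description:
mTFP1-H2A-10 is a mammalian expression plasmid that produces human histone H2A fused to the monomeric teal fluorescent protein mTFP1, a cyan-range reporter derived from a Clavularia coral protein. The insert is the human H2A coding sequence (gene H2AC13, formerly HIST1H2AI), placed in an mTFP1 backbone of about 4.75 kb. Expression is driven by the CMV promoter, a strong constitutive promoter in most mammalian cell lines. The use of an SV40 polyA reverse sequencing primer suggests that the transcript ends at an SV40 polyadenylation signal. The record lists mTFP1 as a C-terminal tag supplied by the backbone, so H2A sits upstream of the fluorescent protein. The "10" in the name probably denotes the linker length between the two partners, but the record does not confirm this, and the cloning method is listed as unknown.

In bacteria the plasmid is maintained at high copy number under kanamycin selection. In mammalian cells a neomycin resistance marker allows G418 selection of stable transfectants. No feature table is provided, so the origin of replication and the exact arrangement of the resistance cassette are not stated.

The construct serves as a fluorescent localization marker for the nucleus and chromatin. Because H2A is a core nucleosome component, the fusion is expected to be incorporated into chromatin and label nuclei, and condensed chromosomes during mitosis, in live or fixed cells. The recorded excitation and emission maxima are 462 nm and 492 nm, placing the signal in the teal part of the spectrum, which makes it useful for multicolour imaging alongside yellow, orange or red fluorescent proteins.
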