Addgene plasmid #55488: mTFP1-H2A-10
Purpose: Localization: Nucleus/Histones, Excitation: 462, Emission: 492
Depositing lab: Michael Davidson. Depositing organization: Florida State University, Tallahassee. Publication: Hue-shifted monomeric variants of Clavularia cyan fluorescent protein: identification of the molecular determinants of color and applications in fluorescence imaging. Ai HW, Olenych SG, Wong P, Davidson MW, Campbell RE. BMC Biol. 2008 Mar 6;6:13. doi: 10.1186/1741-7007-6-13. PubMed 18325109.
Backbone
  Vector backbone: mTFP1
  Backbone size w/o insert (bp): 4750
  Vector type: Mammalian Expression
  Selectable markers: Neomycin (select with G418)
Growth in bacteria
  Bacterial resistance: Kanamycin, 50 μg/mL
  Growth temperature: 37°C
  Growth strain: DH5alpha
  Copy number: High Copy
Gene/Insert
  Gene/Insert name: H2A (alt names: Human Histone H2A; NM_003509.2)
  Species: H. sapiens (human)
  Entrez Gene: H2AC13 (a.k.a. H2A/c, H2AC11, H2AC15, H2AC16, H2AC17, H2AFC, HIST1H2AI)
  Promoter: CMV
  Tag / fusion protein: mTFP1 (C terminal on backbone)
  Cloning method: Unknown
  Sequencing primers: 5′ CMV-F; 3′ SV40pA-R
Terms and licenses: Academic/Nonprofit Terms; Industry Terms: Not Available to Industry
Depositor comments: H. sapiens (human) Histone H2A. Excitation = 462; Emission = 492
How to cite: mTFP1-H2A-10 was a gift from Michael Davidson (Addgene plasmid # 55488 ; http://n2t.net/addgene:55488 ; RRID:Addgene_55488)
